>Addgene plasmid #144339 | TFORF2517 | addgene full sequence | sequence record 404186 | Addgene NGS Result
TTAATGTAGTCTTATGCAATACTCTTGTAGTCTTGCAACATGGTAACGATGAGTTAGCAACATGCCTTAC
AAGGAGAGAAAAAGCACCGTGCATGCCGATTGGTGGAAGTAAGGTGGTACGATCGTGCCTTATTAGGAAG
GCAACAGACGGGTCTGACATGGATTGGACGAACCACTGAATTGCCGCATTGCAGAGATATTGTATTTAAG
TGCCTAGCTCGATACATAAACGGGTCTCTCTGGTTAGACCAGATCTGAGCCTGGGAGCTCTCTGGCTAAC
TAGGGAACCCACTGCTTAAGCCTCAATAAAGCTTGCCTTGAGTGCTTCAAGTAGTGTGTGCCCGTCTGTT
GTGTGACTCTGGTAACTAGAGATCCCTCAGACCCTTTTAGTCAGTGTGGAAAATCTCTAGCAGTGGCGCC
CGAACAGGGACTTGAAAGCGAAAGGGAAACCAGAGGAGCTCTCTCGACGCAGGACTCGGCTTGCTGAAGC
GCGCACGGCAAGAGGCGAGGGGCGGCGACTGGTGAGTACGCCAAAAATTTTGACTAGCGGAGGCTAGAAG
GAGAGAGATGGGTGCGAGAGCGTCAGTATTAAGCGGGGGAGAATTAGATCGCGATGGGAAAAAATTCGGT
TAAGGCCAGGGGGAAAGAAAAAATATAAATTAAAACATATAGTATGGGCAAGCAGGGAGCTAGAACGATT
CGCAGTTAATCCTGGCCTGTTAGAAACATCAGAAGGCTGTAGACAAATACTGGGACAGCTACAACCATCC
CTTCAGACAGGATCAGAAGAACTTAGATCATTATATAATACAGTAGCAACCCTCTATTGTGTGCATCAAA
GGATAGAGATAAAAGACACCAAGGAAGCTTTAGACAAGATAGAGGAAGAGCAAAACAAAAGTAAGACCAC
CGCACAGCAAGCGGCCGCTGATCTTCAGACCTGGAGGAGGAGATATGAGGGACAATTGGAGAAGTGAATT
ATATAAATATAAAGTAGTAAAAATTGAACCATTAGGAGTAGCACCCACCAAGGCAAAGAGAAGAGTGGTG
CAGAGAGAAAAAAGAGCAGTGGGAATAGGAGCTTTGTTCCTTGGGTTCTTGGGAGCAGCAGGAAGCACTA
TGGGCGCAGCGTCAATGACGCTGACGGTACAGGCCAGACAATTATTGTCTGGTATAGTGCAGCAGCAGAA
CAATTTGCTGAGGGCTATTGAGGCGCAACAGCATCTGTTGCAACTCACAGTCTGGGGCATCAAGCAGCTC
CAGGCAAGAATCCTGGCTGTGGAAAGATACCTAAAGGATCAACAGCTCCTGGGGATTTGGGGTTGCTCTG
GAAAACTCATTTGCACCACTGCTGTGCCTTGGAATGCTAGTTGGAGTAATAAATCTCTGGAACAGATTTG
GAATCACACGACCTGGATGGAGTGGGACAGAGAAATTAACAATTACACAAGCTTAATACACTCCTTAATT
GAAGAATCGCAAAACCAGCAAGAAAAGAATGAACAAGAATTATTGGAATTAGATAAATGGGCAAGTTTGT
GGAATTGGTTTAACATAACAAATTGGCTGTGGTATATAAAATTATTCATAATGATAGTAGGAGGCTTGGT
AGGTTTAAGAATAGTTTTTGCTGTACTTTCTATAGTGAATAGAGTTAGGCAGGGATATTCACCATTATCG
TTTCAGACCCACCTCCCAACCCCGAGGGGACCCATGCATTGCATCTCAATTAGTCAGCAACCAGGTGTGG
AAAGTCCCCAGGCTCCCCAGCAGGCAGAAGTATGCAAAGCATGCGTCTCAATTAGTCAGCAACCATAGTC
CCGCCCCTAACTCCGCCCATCCCGCCCCTAACTCCGCCCAGTTCCGCCCATTCTCCGCCCCATGGCTGAC
TAATTTTTTTTATTTATGCAGAGGCCGAGGCCGCCTCGGCCTCTGAGCTATTCCAGAAGTAGTGAGGAGG
CTTTTTTGGAGGCCTAGGCTTTTGCAAAAAGCTTTCTAGAGGTACCACCGGAGCTTACCATGACCGAGTA
CAAGCCCACGGTGCGCCTCGCCACCCGCGACGACGTCCCCAGGGCCGTACGCACCCTCGCCGCCGCGTTC
GCCGACTACCCCGCCACGCGCCACACCGTCGATCCGGACCGCCACATCGAGCGGGTCACCGAGCTGCAAG
AACTCTTCCTCACGCGCGTCGGGCTCGACATCGGCAAGGTGTGGGTCGCGGACGACGGCGCCGCCGTGGC
GGTCTGGACCACGCCGGAGAGCGTCGAAGCGGGGGCGGTGTTCGCCGAGATCGGCCCGCGCATGGCCGAG
TTGAGCGGTTCCCGGCTGGCCGCGCAGCAACAGATGGAAGGCCTCCTGGCGCCGCACCGGCCCAAGGAGC
CCGCGTGGTTCCTGGCCACCGTCGGCGTCTCGCCCGACCACCAGGGCAAGGGTCTGGGCAGCGCCGTCGT
GCTCCCCGGAGTGGAGGCGGCCGAGCGCGCCGGGGTGCCCGCCTTCCTGGAGACCTCCGCGCCCCGCAAC
CTCCCCTTCTACGAGCGGCTCGGCTTCACCGTCACCGCCGACGTCGAGGTGCCCGAAGGACCGCGCACCT
GGTGCATGACCCGCAAGCCCGGTGCCAGTTAACGAATTCTAGATCTTGAGACAAATGGCAGTATTCATCC
ACAATTTTAAAAGAAAAGGGGGGATTGGGGGGTACAGTGCAGGGGAAAGAATAGTAGACATAATAGCAAC
AGACATACAAACTAAAGAATTACAAAAACAAATTACAAAAATTCAAAATTTTCGGGTTTATTACAGGGAC
AGCAGAGATCCACTTTGGCGCCGGCTCGAGGCCTGCAGGTGCAAAGATGGATAAAGTTTTAAACAGAGAG
GAATCTTTGCAGCTAATGGACCTTCTAGGTCTTGAAAGGAGTGGGAATTGGCTCCGGTGCCCGTCAGTGG
GCAGAGCGCACATCGCCCACAGTCCCCGAGAAGTTGGGGGGAGGGGTCGGCAATTGAACCGGTGCCTAGA
GAAGGTGGCGCGGGGTAAACTGGGAAAGTGATGTCGTGTACTGGCTCCGCCTTTTTCCCGAGGGTGGGGG
AGAACCGTATATAAGTGCAGTAGTCGCCGTGAACGTTCTTTTTCGCAACGGGTTTGCCGCCAGAACACAG
GTAAGTGCCGTGTGTGGTTCCCGCGGGCCTGGCCTCTTTACGGGTTATGGCCCTTGCGTGCCTTGAATTA
CTTCCACCTGGCTGCAGTACGTGATTCTTGATCCCGAGCTTCGGGTTGGAAGTGGGTGGGAGAGTTCGAG
GCCTTGCGCTTAAGGAGCCCCTTCGCCTCGTGCTTGAGTTGAGGCCTGGCCTGGGCGCTGGGGCCGCCGC
GTGCGAATCTGGTGGCACCTTCGCGCCTGTCTCGCTGCTTTCGATAAGTCTCTAGCCATTTAAAATTTTT
GATGACCTGCTGCGACGCTTTTTTTCTGGCAAGATAGTCTTGTAAATGCGGGCCAAGATCTGCACACTGG
TATTTCGGTTTTTGGGGCCGCGGGCGGCGACGGGGCCCGTGCGTCCCAGCGCACATGTTCGGCGAGGCGG
GGCCTGCGAGCGCGGCCACCGAGAATCGGACGGGGGTAGTCTCAAGCTGGCCGGCCTGCTCTGGTGCCTG
GCCTCGCGCCGCCGTGTATCGCCCCGCCCTGGGCGGCAAGGCTGGCCCGGTCGGCACCAGTTGCGTGAGC
GGAAAGATGGCCGCTTCCCGGCCCTGCTGCAGGGAGCTCAAAATGGAGGACGCGGCGCTCGGGAGAGCGG
GCGGGTGAGTCACCCACACAAAGGAAAAGGGCCTTTCCGTCCTCAGCCGTCGCTTCATGTGACTCCACGG
AGTACCGGGCGCCGTCCAGGCACCTCGATTAGTTCTCGAGCTTTTGGAGTACGTCGTCTTTAGGTTGGGG
GGAGGGGTTTTATGCGATGGAGTTTCCCCACACTGAGTGGGTGGAGACTGAAGTTAGGCCAGCTTGGCAC
TTGATGTAATTCTCCTTGGAATTTGCCCTTTTTGAGTTTGGATCTTGGTTCATTCTCAAGCCTCAGACAG
TGGTTCAAAGTTTTTTTCTTCCATTTCAGGTGTCGTGAGGCTAGCACCGCCACCATGGCTGCCGCCGGGG
CCAGGCCTGTGGAGCTGGGCTTCGCCGAGTCGGCGCCGGCGTGGCGACTGCGCAGCGAGCAGTTCCCCAG
CAAGGTGGGCGGGCGGCCGGCATGGCTGGGCGCGGCCGGGCTGCCGGGGCCCCAGGCCCTGGCCTGCGAG
CTGTGCGGCCGCCCGCTCTCCTTCCTGCTGCAGGTGTATGCGCCGCTGCCTGGCCGCCCGGACGCCTTCC
ACCGCTGCATCTTCCTCTTCTGCTGCCGCGAGCAGCCGTGCTGTGCCGGCCTGCGAGTTTTTAGGAATCA
ACTACCCAGGAAAAACGATTTTTACTCATATGAGCCACCTTCTGAGAATCCTCCCCCAGAAACAGGAGAA
TCAGTGTGTCTCCAGCTTAAGTCTGGTGCTCATCTCTGCAGGGTTTGTGGCTGTTTAGGCCCCAAAACGT
GCTCCAGATGCCACAAAGCATATTACTGCAGCAAGGAGCATCAGACCCTAGACTGGAGATTGGGACATAA
GCAGGCTTGTGCACAACCAGATCATCTGGACCATATAATTCCAGACCACAACTTCCTTTTTCCAGAATTT
GAAATTGTAATAGAAACAGAAGATGAGATTATGCCTGAGGTTGTGGAAAAGGAAGATTACTCAGAGATTA
TAGGGAGCATGGGTGAAGCACTTGAGGAAGAACTGGATTCCATGGCAAAACATGAATCCAGGGAAGATAA
AATTTTTCAGAAGTTTAAAACTCAGATAGCCCTTGAACCAGAACAGATTCTTAGATATGGCAGAGGTATT
GCCCCCATCTGGATTTCTGGTGAAAATATTCCTCAAGAAAAGGATATTCCAGATTGCCCCTGTGGTGCCA
AGAGAATATTGGAATTCCAGTTTTCAGACACGGTCTATTAGTAATGAACTAGTCCGTAACTTGAAAGTAT
TTCGATTTCTTGGCTTTATATATCTTGTGGAAAGGACGATGGTGGCTTTCCCTACGCATCAGTACGCGTT
AAGTCGACAATCAACCTCTGGATTACAAAATTTGTGAAAGATTGACTGGTATTCTTAACTATGTTGCTCC
TTTTACGCTATGTGGATACGCTGCTTTAATGCCTTTGTATCATGCTATTGCTTCCCGTATGGCTTTCATT
TTCTCCTCCTTGTATAAATCCTGGTTGCTGTCTCTTTATGAGGAGTTGTGGCCCGTTGTCAGGCAACGTG
GCGTGGTGTGCACTGTGTTTGCTGACGCAACCCCCACTGGTTGGGGCATTGCCACCACCTGTCAGCTCCT
TTCCGGGACTTTCGCTTTCCCCCTCCCTATTGCCACGGCGGAACTCATCGCCGCCTGCCTTGCCCGCTGC
TGGACAGGGGCTCGGCTGTTGGGCACTGACAATTCCGTGGTGTTGTCGGGGAAATCATCGTCCTTTCCTT
GGCTGCTCGCCTGTGTTGCCACCTGGATTCTGCGCGGGACGTCCTTCTGCTACGTCCCTTCGGCCCTCAA
TCCAGCGGACCTTCCTTCCCGCGGCCTGCTGCCGGCTCTGCGGCCTCTTCCGCGTCTTCGCCTTCGCCCT
CAGACGAGTCGGATCTCCCTTTGGGCCGCCTCCCCGCGTCGACTTTAAGACCAATGACTTACAAGGCAGC
TGTAGATCTTAGCCACTTTTTAAAAGAAAAGGGGGGACTGGAAGGGCTAATTCACTCCCAACGAAGACAA
GATCTGCTTTTTGCTTGTACTGGGTCTCTCTGGTTAGACCAGATCTGAGCCTGGGAGCTCTCTGGCTAAC
TAGGGAACCCACTGCTTAAGCCTCAATAAAGCTTGCCTTGAGTGCTTCAAGTAGTGTGTGCCCGTCTGTT
GTGTGACTCTGGTAACTAGAGATCCCTCAGACCCTTTTAGTCAGTGTGGAAAATCTCTAGCAGTACGTAT
AGTAGTTCATGTCATCTTATTATTCAGTATTTATAACTTGCAAAGAAATGAATATCAGAGAGTGAGAGGA
ACTTGTTTATTGCAGCTTATAATGGTTACAAATAAAGCAATAGCATCACAAATTTCACAAATAAAGCATT
TTTTTCACTGCATTCTAGTTGTGGTTTGTCCAAACTCATCAATGTATCTTATCATGTCTGGCTCTAGCTA
TCCCGCCCCTAACTCCGCCCATCCCGCCCCTAACTCCGCCCAGTTCCGCCCATTCTCCGCCCCATGGCTG
ACTAATTTTTTTTATTTATGCAGAGGCCGAGGCCGCCTCGGCCTCTGAGCTATTCCAGAAGTAGTGAGGA
GGCTTTTTTGGAGGCCTAGGGACGTACCCAATTCGCCCTATAGTGAGTCGTATTACGCGCGCTCACTGGC
CGTCGTTTTACAACGTCGTGACTGGGAAAACCCTGGCGTTACCCAACTTAATCGCCTTGCAGCACATCCC
CCTTTCGCCAGCTGGCGTAATAGCGAAGAGGCCCGCACCGATCGCCCTTCCCAACAGTTGCGCAGCCTGA
ATGGCGAATGGG
[124 nt withheld, positions 6593-6716]
C
[91 nt withheld, positions 6718-6808]
A
[49 nt withheld, positions 6810-6858]
CCTTTGACGTTGGAGTCCACGTTCTTT
[37 nt withheld, positions 6886-6922]
ACCCTATCTCGGTCTATTCTTTTGATTTATAAGGGATTTTGCCGATTTCGGCCTATTGGTTAAAAAATGA
GCTGATTTAACAAAAATTTAACGCGAATTTTAACAAAATATTAACGCTTACAATTTAGGTGGCACTTTTC
GGGGAAATGTGCGCGGAACCCCTATTTGTTTATTTTTCTAAATACATTCAAATATGTATCCGCTCATGAG
ACAATAACCCTGATAAATGCTTCAATAATATTGAAAAAGGAAGAGTATGAGTATTCAACATTTCCGTGTC
GCCCTTATTCCCTTTTTTGCGGCATTTTGCCTTCCTGTTTTTGCTCACCCAGAAACGCTGGTGAAAGTAA
AAGATGCTGAAGATCAGTTGGGTGCACGAGTGGGTTACATCGAACTGGATCTCAACAGCGGTAAGATCCT
TGAGAGTTTTCGCCCCGAAGAACGTTTTCCAATGATGAGCACTTTTAAAGTTCTGCTATGTGGCGCGGTA
TTATCCCGTATTGACGCCGGGCAAGAGCAACTCGGTCGCCGCATACACTATTCTCAGAATGACTTGGTTG
AGTACTCACCAGTCACAGAAAAGCATCTTACGGATGGCATGACAGTAAGAGAATTATGCAGTGCTGCCAT
AACCATGAGTGATAACACTGCGGCCAACTTACTTCTGACAACGATCGGAGGACCGAAGGAGCTAACCGCT
TTTTTGCACAACATGGGGGATCATGTAACTCGCCTTGATCGTTGGGAACCGGAGCTGAATGAAGCCATAC
CAAACGACGAGCGTGACACCACGATGCCTGTAGCAATGGCAACAACGTTGCGCAAACTATTAACTGGCGA
ACTACTTACTCTAGCTTCCCGGCAACAATTAATAGACTGGATGGAGGCGGATAAAGTTGCAGGACCACTT
CTGCGCTCGGCCCTTCCGGCTGGCTGGTTTATTGCTGATAAATCTGGAGCCGGTGAGCGTGGGTCTCGCG
GTATCATTGCAGCACTGGGGCCAGATGGTAAGCCCTCCCGTATCGTAGTTATCTACACGACGGGGAGTCA
GGCAACTATGGATGAACGAAATAGACAGATCGCTGAGATAGGTGCCTCACTGATTAAGCATTGGTAACTG
TCAGACCAAGTTTACTCATATATACTTTAGATTGATTTAAAACTTCATTTTTAATTTAAAAGGATCTAGG
TGAAGATCCTTTTTGATAATCTCATGACCAAAATCCCTTAACGTGAGTTTTCGTTCCACTGAGCGTCAGA
CCCCGTAGAAAAGATCAAAGGATCTTCTTGAGATCCTTTTTTTCTGCGCGTAATCTGCTGCTTGCAAACA
AAAAAACCACCGCTACCAGCGGTGGTTTGTTTGCCGGATCAAGAGCTACCAACTCTTTTTCCGAAGGTAA
CTGGCTTCAGCAGAGCGCAGATACCAAATACTGTTCTTCTAGTGTAGCCGTAGTTAGGCCACCACTTCAA
GAACTCTGTAGCACCGCCTACATACCTCGCTCTGCTAATCCTGTTACCAGTGGCTGCTGCCAGTGGCGAT
AAGTCGTGTCTTACCGGGTTGGACTCAAGACGATAGTTACCGGATAAGGCGCAGCGGTCGGGCTGAACGG
GGGGTTCGTGCACACAGCCCAGCTTGGAGCGAACGACCTACACCGAACTGAGATACCTACAGCGTGAGCT
ATGAGAAAGCGCCACGCTTCCCGAAGGGAGAAAGGCGGACAGGTATCCGGTAAGCGGCAGGGTCGGAACA
GGAGAGCGCACGAGGGAGCTTCCAGGGGGAAACGCCTGGTATCTTTATAGTCCTGTCGGGTTTCGCCACC
TCTGACTTGAGCGTCGATTTTTGTGATGCTCGTCAGGGGGGCGGAGCCTATGGAAAAACGCCAGCAACGC
GGCCTTTTTACGGTTCCTGGCCTTTTGCTGGCCTTTTGCTCACATGTTCTTTCCTGCGTTATCCCCTGAT
TCTGTGGATAACCGTATTACCGCCTTTGAGTGAGCTGATACCGCTCGCCGCAGCCGAACGACCGAGCGCA
GCGAGTCAGTGAGCGAGGAAGCGGAAGAGCGCCCAATACGCAAACCGCCTCTCCCCGCGCGTTGGCCGAT
TCATTAATGCAGCTGGCACGACAGGTTTCCCGACTGGAAAGCGGGCAGTGAGCGCAACGCAATTAATGTG
AGTTAGCTCACTCATTAGGCACCCCAGGCTTTACACTTTATGCTTCCGGCTCGTATGTTGTGTGGAATTG
TGAGCGGATAACAATTTCACACAGGAAACAGCTATGACCATGATTACGCCAAGCGCGCAATTAACCCTCA
CTAAAGGGAACAAAAGCTGGAGCTGCAAGC
Features (pLannotate 1.2.2; 31 found; start..end, strand, type, name):
      5..231     +  promoter       RSV promoter: Rous sarcoma virus enhancer/promoter
    232..412     +  LTR            5' LTR (truncated): truncated 5' long terminal repeat (LTR) from HIV-1
    459..584     +  misc_feature   HIV-1 Ψ: packaging signal of human immunodeficiency virus type 1
    568..931     +  CDS            HIV-1 gag (fragment): gag protein from human immunodeficiency virus 1; gag
   1077..1310    +  misc_feature   RRE: The Rev response element (RRE) of HIV-1 allows for Rev-dependent mRNA export from the nucleus to the cytoplasm.
   1687..1713    +  CDS            Rev (fragment): human immunodeficiency virus 1 (HIV-1) Rev protein; rev; enhances nuclear export of unspliced and incompletely spliced viral mRNAs
   1720..1743    +  promoter       SV40 promoter (fragment): SV40 early promoter
   1744..1815    +  promoter       SV40 promoter (fragment): SV40 enhancer and early promoter
   1839..1974    +  rep_origin     SV40 ori: SV40 origin of replication
   2020..2616    +  CDS            PuroR (fragment): puromycin N-acetyltransferase; pac from Streptomyces; confers resistance to puromycin
   2665..2782    +  misc_feature   cPPT/CTS: central polypurine tract and central termination sequence of HIV-1
   2847..2913    +  CDS            small t antigen (fragment): SV40 (simian virus 40) small t antigen
   2920..4098    +  promoter       EF-1α promoter: strong constitutive promoter for human elongation factor EF-1α
   4115..4990    +  CDS            PDCD2 (fragment): PDCD2_HUMAN - Also known as RP8, ZMYND7. Experimental evidence at protein level: Swiss-Prot protein existence level 1. May be a DNA-binding protein with a regulatory function. May play an important role in cell death and/or in regulation of cell proliferation. From Homo sapiens (Human).
   5024..5077    +  promoter       U6 promoter (fragment): RNA polymerase III promoter for human U6 snRNA
   5119..5707    +  misc_feature   WPRE: woodchuck hepatitis virus posttranscriptional regulatory element
   5758..5777    +  misc_feature   cPPT/CTS (fragment): central polypurine tract and central termination sequence of HIV-1
   5779..6012    +  LTR            3' LTR (ΔU3): self-inactivating 3' long terminal repeat (LTR) from HIV-1
   6090..6211    +  polyA_signal   SV40 poly(A) signal: SV40 polyadenylation signal
   6251..6386    +  rep_origin     SV40 ori: SV40 origin of replication
   6407..6425    -  promoter       T7 promoter: promoter for bacteriophage T7 RNA polymerase
   6433..6588    +  CDS            lacZα (fragment): LacZα fragment of β-galactosidase; lacZ fragment
   6593..7021    +  rep_origin     f1 ori (sequence partly withheld): f1 bacteriophage origin of replication; arrow indicates direction of (+) strand synthesis
   7074..7178    +  promoter       AmpR promoter: bla
   7179..8039    +  CDS            AmpR: β-lactamase; bla; confers resistance to ampicillin, carbenicillin, and related antibiotics
   8210..8798    +  rep_origin     ori: high-copy-number ColE1/pMB1/pBR322/pUC origin of replication
   8981..9073    +  CDS            lacI (fragment): lac repressor; lacI; The lac repressor binds to the lac operator to inhibit transcription in E. coli. This inhibition can be relieved by adding lactose or isopropyl-β-D-thiogalactopyranoside (IPTG).
   9086..9107    +  protein_bind   CAP binding site: CAP binding activates transcription in the presence of cAMP. E. coli catabolite activator protein
   9122..9152    +  promoter       lac promoter: promoter for the E. coli lac operon
   9160..9176    +  protein_bind   lac operator: The lac repressor binds to the lac operator to inhibit transcription in E. coli. This inhibition can be relieved by adding lactose or isopropyl-β-D-thiogalactopyranoside (IPTG). lac repressor encoded by lacI
   9221..9239    +  promoter       T3 promoter: promoter for bacteriophage T3 RNA polymerase
