[The description below was written by a language model from this plasmid's Addgene catalogue record and pLannotate feature annotations shown in this document.]
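Description:
TFORF2517 is a third-generation-style, self-inactivating lentiviral expression plasmid built on the pLX_TRC317 backbone. It carries the human PDCD2 open reading frame as one member of a barcoded transcription factor ORF collection. In bacteria it is maintained by a high-copy ColE1/pUC-type origin and selected with ampicillin through the β-lactamase gene. An f1 origin and remnants of a lacZα/lac promoter cloning region flanked by T7 and T3 promoters are also present in the backbone. The depositor notes that the plasmid can recombine, as lentiviral vectors with repeated LTRs often do, which is why a recombination-tolerant strain is specified.

The viral portion begins with an RSV promoter fused to a truncated HIV-1 5' LTR, which drives Tat-independent transcription of the genomic RNA in packaging cells. This is followed by the Ψ packaging signal with a gag fragment, the Rev response element for nuclear export, and a cPPT/CTS that aids nuclear import of the provirus. It ends in a ΔU3 3' LTR with a downstream SV40 polyadenylation signal.

Two expression units lie between the LTRs. An SV40 early promoter drives puromycin N-acetyltransferase for selection of transduced mammalian cells. The strong constitutive EF-1α promoter drives the synthesized PDCD2 ORF of about 1 kb, with a WPRE downstream to enhance transcript stability and expression. The record states that each ORF is paired with a unique 24-bp barcode. The barcode is not annotated in the feature table, so its exact position cannot be given, although unannotated sequence and a short U6-like fragment lie between the ORF and the WPRE. The vector is intended for overexpressing PDCD2 in mammalian cells, particularly in pooled screens where barcode sequencing identifies which factor each cell received.
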