Addgene plasmid #144339: TFORF2517
Purpose: Lentiviral vector for overexpressing transcription factor ORFs with unique 24-bp barcodes. Barcodes facilitate identification of transcription factors in pooled screens.
Depositing lab: Feng Zhang. Depositing organization: Broad Institute. Publication: A transcription factor atlas of directed differentiation. Joung J, Ma S, Tay T, Geiger-Schuller KR, Kirchgatterer PC, Verdine VK, Guo B, Arias-Garcia MA, Allen WE, Singh A, Kuksenko O, Abudayyeh OO, Gootenberg JS, Fu Z, Macrae RK, Buenrostro JD, Regev A, Zhang F. Cell. 2023 Jan 5;186(1):209-229.e26. doi: 10.1016/j.cell.2022.11.026. PubMed 36608654.
Backbone
  Vector backbone: pLX_TRC317
  Backbone manufacturer: Broad Institute Genetic Perturbation Platform
  Backbone size w/o insert (bp): 8264
  Vector type: Mammalian Expression, Lentiviral
  Selectable markers: Puromycin
Growth in bacteria
  Bacterial resistance: Ampicillin, 100 μg/mL
  Growth temperature: 37°C
  Growth strain: NEB Stable
  Copy number: High Copy
Gene/Insert
  Gene/Insert name: PDCD2
  Species: H. sapiens (human)
  Insert size (bp): 998
  Entrez Gene: PDCD2 (a.k.a. RP8, ZMYND7, MGC12347)
  Promoter: EF1a
  Cloning method: Unknown
  Sequencing primers: 5′ GGGTGGAGACTGAAGTTAGGCCAG; 3′ CACATAGCGTAAAAGGAGCAACATAG
Terms and licenses: Academic/Nonprofit Terms; Industry Terms: Not Available to Industry
Depositor comments: XM_017010926,ENST00000542896 . The transcription factor ORF portion of this plasmid was synthesized by Genewiz. Please test multiple small colonies in case of plasmid recombination. To make this collection available in a timely manner, a portion of this collection was not fully sequenced by Addgene. If an Addgene verified full plasmid sequence is not available, please contact us prior to placing an order to request the full sequence.
How to cite: TFORF2517 was a gift from Feng Zhang (Addgene plasmid # 144339 ; http://n2t.net/addgene:144339 ; RRID:Addgene_144339)
