>Addgene plasmid #144339 | TFORF2517 | depositor partial sequence | sequence record 285132 | Insert
ACCGCCACCATGGCTGCCGCCGGGGCCAGGCCTGTGGAGCTGGGCTTCGCCGAGTCGGCGCCGGCGTGGC
GACTGCGCAGCGAGCAGTTCCCCAGCAAGGTGGGCGGGCGGCCGGCATGGCTGGGCGCGGCCGGGCTGCC
GGGGCCCCAGGCCCTGGCCTGCGAGCTGTGCGGCCGCCCGCTCTCCTTCCTGCTGCAGGTGTATGCGCCG
CTGCCTGGCCGCCCGGACGCCTTCCACCGCTGCATCTTCCTCTTCTGCTGCCGCGAGCAGCCGTGCTGTG
CCGGCCTGCGAGTTTTTAGGAATCAACTACCCAGGAAAAACGATTTTTACTCATATGAGCCACCTTCTGA
GAATCCTCCCCCAGAAACAGGAGAATCAGTGTGTCTCCAGCTTAAGTCTGGTGCTCATCTCTGCAGGGTT
TGTGGCTGTTTAGGCCCCAAAACGTGCTCCAGATGCCACAAAGCATATTACTGCAGCAAGGAGCATCAGA
CCCTAGACTGGAGATTGGGACATAAGCAGGCTTGTGCACAACCAGATCATCTGGACCATATAATTCCAGA
CCACAACTTCCTTTTTCCAGAATTTGAAATTGTAATAGAAACAGAAGATGAGATTATGCCTGAGGTTGTG
GAAAAGGAAGATTACTCAGAGATTATAGGGAGCATGGGTGAAGCACTTGAGGAAGAACTGGATTCCATGG
CAAAACATGAATCCAGGGAAGATAAAATTTTTCAGAAGTTTAAAACTCAGATAGCCCTTGAACCAGAACA
GATTCTTAGATATGGCAGAGGTATTGCCCCCATCTGGATTTCTGGTGAAAATATTCCTCAAGAAAAGGAT
ATTCCAGATTGCCCCTGTGGTGCCAAGAGAATATTGGAATTCCAGTTTTCAGACACGGTCTATTAGTAAT
GAACTAGTCCGTAACTTGAAAGTATTTCGATTTCTTGGCTTTATATATCTTGTGGAAAGGACGATGGTGG
CTTTCCCTACGCATCAGT
