>Addgene plasmid #144339 | TFORF2517 | depositor partial sequence | sequence record 285133 | Barcode
TGGTGGCTTTCCCTACGCATCAGT
